>Addgene plasmid #191668 | pCAG-NCad-B3 | addgene full sequence | sequence record 375167 | Addgene NGS Result
AAAAATAAACAAATAGGGGTTCCGCGCACATTTCCCCGAAAAGTGCCACCTGGGTCGACATTGATTATTG
ACTAGTTATTAATAGTAATCAATTACGGGGTCATTAGTTCATAGCCCATATATGGAGTTCCGCGTTACAT
AACTTACGGTAAATGGCCCGCCTGGCTGACCGCCCAACGACCCCCGCCCATTGACGTCAATAATGACGTA
TGTTCCCATAGTAACGCCAATAGGGACTTTCCATTGACGTCAATGGGTGGAGTATTTACGGTAAACTGCC
CACTTGGCAGTACATCAAGTGTATCATATGCCAAGTACGCCCCCTATTGACGTCAATGACGGTAAATGGC
CCGCCTGGCATTATGCCCAGTACATGACCTTATGGGACTTTCCTACTTGGCAGTACATCTACGTATTAGT
CATCGCTATTACCATGGTCGAGGTGAGCCCCACGTTCTGCTTCACTCTCCCCATCTCCCCCCCCTCCCCA
CCCCCAATTTTGTATTTATTTATTTTTTAATTATTTTGTGCAGCGATGGGGGCGGGGGGGGGGCGAGGGG
CGGGGCGGGGCGAGGCGGAGAGGTGCGGCGGCAGCCAATCAGAGCGGCGCGCTCCGAAAGTTTCCTTTTA
TGGCGAGGCGGCGGCGGCGGCGGCCCTATAAAAAGCGAAGCGCGCGGCGGGCGGGAGTCGCTGCGCGCTG
CCTTCGCCCCGTGCCCCGCTCCGCCGCCGCCTCGCGCCGCCCGCCCCGGCTCTGACTGACCGCGTTACTC
CCACAGGTGAGCGGGCGGGACGGCCCTTCTCCTCCGGGCTGTAATTAGCGCTTGGTTTAATGACGGCTTG
TTTCTTTTCTGTGGCTGCGTGAAAGCCTTGAGGGGCTCCGGGAGGGCCCTTTGTGCGGGGGGAGCGGCTC
GGGGGGTGCGTGCGTGTGTGTGTGCGTGGGGAGCGCCGCGTGCGGCTCCGCGCTGCCCGGCGGCTGTGAG
CGCTGCGGGCGCGGCGCGGGGCTTTGTGCGCTCCGCAGTGTGCGCGAGGGGAGCGCGGCCGGGGGCGGTG
CCCCGCGGTGCGGGGGGGGCTGCGAGGGGAACAAAGGCTGCGTGCGGGGTGTGTGCGTGGGGGGGTGAGC
AGGGGGTGTGGGCGCGTCGGTCGGGCTGCAACCCCCCCTGCACCCCCCTCCCCGAGTTGCTGAGCACGGC
CCGGCTTCGGGTGCGGGGCTCCGTACGGGGCGTGGCGCGGGGCTCGCCGTGCCGGGCGGGGGGTGGCGGC
AGGTGGGGGTGCCGGGCGGGGCGGGGCCGCCTCGGGCCGGGGAGGGCTCGGGGGAGGGGCGCGGCGGCCC
CCGGAGCGCCGGCGGCTGTCGAGGCGCGGCGAGCCGCAGCCATTGCCTTTTATGGTAATCGTGCGAGAGG
GCGCAGGGACTTCCTTTGTCCCAAATCTGTGCGGAGCCGAAATCTGGGAGGCGCCGCCGCACCCCCTCTA
GCGGGCGCGGGGCGAAGCGGTGCGGCGCCGGCAGGAAGGAAATGGGCGGGGAGGGCCTTCGTGCGTCGCC
GCGCCGCCGTCCCCTTCTCCCTCTCCAGCCTCGGGGCTGTCCGCGGGGGGACGGCTGCCTTCGGGGGGGA
CGGGGCAGGGCGGGGTTCGGCTTCTGGCGTGTGACCGGCGGCTCTAGAGCCTCTGCTAACCATGTTCATG
CCTTCTTCTTTTTCCTACAGCTCCTGGGCAACGTGCTGGTTATTGTGCTGTCTCATCATTTTGGCAAAGA
ATTCACCATGTGCCGGATAGCGGGAGCGCCGCGGACCCTGCTGCCGCTTCTGGCGGCCTTGCTTCAGGCG
TCTGTGGAGGCTTCTGGTGAAATTGCATTATGCAAGACTGGATTTCCTGAAGATGTTTACAGCGCAGTCT
TACCGAAGGATGTGCACGAAGGACAGCCCCTTCTCAATGTGAAATTCAGCAACTGCAATAGAAAAAGGAA
AGTTCAGTATGAAAGCAGCGAGCCAGCAGATTTCAAGGTGGACGAGGACGGCACGGTGTATGCTGTGAGA
AGCTTCCCTCTCACTGCAGAGCAGGCAAAGTTCCTGATATATGCCCAAGACAAAGAAACCCAGGAAAAGT
GGCAGGTAGCTGTAAACCTGAGCCGGGAGCCAACCCTGACTGAGGAGCCTATGAAGGAACCACATGAAAT
TGAAGAAATAGTATTCCCTAGACAACTTGCCAAGCACAGTGGAGCTCTACAAAGGCAGAAGAGAGACTGG
GTCATCCCGCCAATCAACTTGCCAGAAAACTCCAGAGGACCCTTTCCTCAAGAGCTTGTCAGAATCAGGT
CTGATAGAGATAAAAACCTTTCCCTGAGATACAGCGTCACTGGGCCAGGAGCTGACCAGCCTCCAACGGG
CATCTTCATTATCAACCCCATCTCAGGACAGCTGTCAGTCACAAAGCCTCTGGATCGAGAGCTGATAGCC
CGGTTTCACTTGAGAGCACATGCAGTGGACATCAATGGCAATCAAGTGGAGAACCCCATTGACATTGTCA
TCAATGTTATTGACATGAATGATAACAGACCTGAGTTTCTGCACCAGGTTTGGAATGGGTCTGTTCCAGA
GGGATCAAAGCCTGGGACGTATGTGATGACGGTCACTGCCATTGATGCGGATGATCCAAATGCCCTGAAT
GGAATGCTGCGGTACAGGATCCTGGGCTCAGCAACCATCAAAGAATTTATGAGGTTCAAAGTACGCATGG
AGGGTAGTATGAACGGGCATGAGTTCGAAATTGAAGGAGAAGGGGAAGGCCGCCCCTATGAGGGGACCCA
AACCGCCAAACTTAAAGTGACAAAGGGAGGTCCACTTCCTTTTGCCTGGGATATATTGAGCCCACAGTTC
ATGTACGGAAGCGAAGCCTATGTACGACATCCTGCAGACATACCAGATTACAAGAAGCTGCCCTTTCCAG
AAGGCTTTAAGTGGGAAAGAGTGATGAACTTTGAAGATGGCGGCTTGGTAACAGTGACTCAGGACAGCAG
TCTCCAAGATGGAACTTTGATCTGTAAGGTCAAAATGAGGGGTACTAACTTTCCCCCCGATGGGCCCGTC
ATGCAAAAAAAGACAATGGGCTGGGAAGCCTCAACCGAGATGTTGTACCCAGAAGATGGAGTGCTCAAGG
GACATTCTTATCAGGCATTGAAGCTGAAAGATGGCGGACATTACTTGGTTGAGTTTGAGACTATCTATAT
GGCCAAGAAGCCCGTACAACTTCCTGGAGATTACTGCGTAGACACCAAACTGGATATAACCTCTCATAAC
GAGGATTACACCATTGTCGAGCAGTACGGCCGCAGTGAAGGTAGACATAGACTTGGAATGGATGAGCGAT
ATAAGGGCTCAGCTAGCCAGATCCTGTCCCAGGCGCCCAGCACACCTTCACCCAACATGTTTACAATCAA
CAATGAGACTGGGGACATCATCACTGTGGCAGCTGGTCTGGATCGAGAGAAAGTGCAACAGTATACGTTA
ATAATTCAAGCCACAGACATGGAAGGCAATCCCACTTATGGCCTTTCAAACACAGCCACAGCCGTCATCA
CGGTGACAGATGTCAATGACAATCCTCCAGAGTTTACTGCCATGACTTTCTACGGAGAAGTCCCTGAGAA
CAGGGTGGACGTCATTGTAGCCAACCTAACTGTCACGGACAAAGATCAGCCCCACACGCCGGCCTGGAAT
GCGGCATACAGAATCAGTGGTGGAGACCCTACAGGAAGGTTTGCCATCCTGACAGACCCCAACAGCAATG
ATGGGCTAGTCACAGTGGTAAAACCAATTGACTTTGAAACGAATAGGATGTTTGTCCTTACTGTTGCTGC
AGAAAACCAAGTGCCATTAGCTAAAGGCATTCAGCACCCACCTCAGTCGACAGCCACTGTGTCTGTGACA
GTTATTGATGTCAATGAAAATCCTTATTTTGCCCCAAATCCTAAAATCATTCGCCAAGAGGAAGGCCTCC
ACGCAGGTACCATGCTGACCACGCTCACTGCTCAGGACCCCGATCGATATATGCAACAGAATATCAGATA
CACAAAATTGTCTGATCCTGCCAACTGGCTGAAAATAGACCCCGTGAATGGGCAGATCACTACTATTGCC
GTTTTGGACAGAGAATCGCCAAATGTAAAAAACAACATCTATAATGCTACCTTCCTTGCTTCTGACAATG
GAATCCCGCCTATGAGTGGGACAGGAACACTGCAAATCTATTTACTTGATATCAATGACAACGCCCCTCA
GGTGTTACCTCAAGAGGCGGAGACCTGTGAAACTCCAGAACCCAACTCAATTAACATCACAGCACTTGAT
TATGACATAGACCCAAACGCCGGGCCGTTCGCGTTTGATCTTCCCTTATCTCCAGTGACTATTAAAAGAA
ACTGGACCATCAACCGGCTTAATGGTGATTTTGCTCAGCTCAATTTAAAGATAAAATTTTTGGAAGCTGG
TATCTATGAAGTTCCCATCATTATCACAGATTCAGGGAATCCCCCCAAGTCCAACATTTCCATCCTGCGT
GTGAAAGTTTGTCAGTGTGACTCCAATGGAGACTGCACGGACGTGGACAGGATCGTGGGTGCAGGGCTTG
GCACGGGCGCCATCATCGCTATCCTTCTGTGTATCATCATCCTGCTGATCCTTGTTCTCATGTTTGTGGT
ATGGATGAAACGGCGGGATAAAGAGCGCCAAGCCAAGCAGCTTTTAATTGACCCAGAAGATGATGTAAGA
GATAATATATTGAAATATGATGAAGAAGGTGGAGGAGAAGAAGACCAGGACTATGACTTGAGCCAGCTCC
AGCAACCAGATACTGTGGAGCCTGATGCCATCAAGCCCGTGGGAATCAGACGGCTAGACGAGAGGCCTAT
CCATGCTGAGCCACAGTACCCAGTCCGATCCGCAGCCCCACACCCTGGGGATATTGGGGACTTCATTAAT
GAGGGCCTTAAAGCTGCTGACAACGACCCCACGGCGCCACCGTATGACTCCCTCTTAGTCTTTGACTACG
AGGGCAGCGGCTCCACGGCTGGCTCCTTGAGCTCCCTCAACTCCTCCAGTAGCGGTGGGGACCAGGACTA
TGACTACCTGAATGACTGGGGACCCCGCTTCAAGAAACTGGCGGACATGTACGGCGGTGGTGACGACAAG
CTTTACCCATACGACGTCCCAGACTACCGGTAACTCGAGGCGGCCGCTTTTTTCCTTAATTCACTCCTCA
GGTGCAGGCTGCCTATCAGAAGGTGGTGGCTGGTGTGGCCAATGCCCTGGCTCACAAATACCACTGAGAT
CTTTTTCCCTCTGCCAAAAATTATGGGGACATCATGAAGCCCCTTGAGCATCTGACTTCTGGCTAATAAA
GGAAATTTATTTTCATTGCAATAGTGTGTTGGAATTTTTTGTGTCTCTCACTCGGAAGGACATATGGGAG
GGCAAATCATTTAAAACATCAGAATGAGTATTTGGTTTAGAGTTTGGCAACATATGCCCATATGCTGGCT
GCCATGAACAAAGGTTGGCTATAAAGAGGTCATCAGTATATGAAACAGCCCCCTGCTGTCCATTCCTTAT
TCCATAGAAAAGCCTTGACTTGAGGTTAGATTTTTTTTATATTTTGTTTTGTGTTATTTTTTTCTTTAAC
ATCCCTAAAATTTTCCTTACATGTTTTACTAGCCAGATTTTTCCTCCTCTCCTGACTACTCCCAGTCATA
GCTGTCCCTCTTCTCTTATGGAGATCCCTCGACCTGCAGCCCAAGCTTGGCGTAATCATGGTCATAGCTG
TTTCCTGTGTGAAATTGTTATCCGCTCACAATTCCACACAACATACGAGCCGGAAGCATAAAGTGTAAAG
CCTGGGGTGCCTAATGAGTGAGCTAACTCACATTAATTGCGTTGCGCTCACTGCCCGCTTTCCAGTCGGG
AAACCTGTCGTGCCAGCGGATCCGCATCTCAATTAGTCAGCAACCATAGTCCCGCCCCTAACTCCGCCCA
TCCCGCCCCTAACTCCGCCCAGTTCCGCCCATTCTCCGCCCCATGGCTGACTAATTTTTTTTATTTATGC
AGAGGCCGAGGCCGCCTCGGCCTCTGAGCTATTCCAGAAGTAGTGAGGAGGCTTTTTTGGAGGCCTAGGC
TTTTGCAAAAAGCTAACTTGTTTATTGCAGCTTATAATGGTTACAAATAAAGCAATAGCATCACAAATTT
CACAAATAAAGCATTTTTTTCACTGCATTCTAGTTGTGGTTTGTCCAAACTCATCAATGTATCTTATCAT
GTCTGGATCCGCTGCATTAATGAATCGGCCAACGCGCGGGGAGAGGCGGTTTGCGTATTGGGCGCTCTTC
CGCTTCCTCGCTCACTGACTCGCTGCGCTCGGTCGTTCGGCTGCGGCGAGCGGTATCAGCTCACTCAAAG
GCGGTAATACGGTTATCCACAGAATCAGGGGATAACGCAGGAAAGAACATGTGAGCAAAAGGCCAGCAAA
AGGCCAGGAACCGTAAAAAGGCCGCGTTGCTGGCGTTTTTCCATAGGCTCCGCCCCCCTGACGAGCATCA
CAAAAATCGACGCTCAAGTCAGAGGTGGCGAAACCCGACAGGACTATAAAGATACCAGGCGTTTCCCCCT
GGAAGCTCCCTCGTGCGCTCTCCTGTTCCGACCCTGCCGCTTACCGGATACCTGTCCGCCTTTCTCCCTT
CGGGAAGCGTGGCGCTTTCTCATAGCTCACGCTGTAGGTATCTCAGTTCGGTGTAGGTCGTTCGCTCCAA
GCTGGGCTGTGTGCACGAACCCCCCGTTCAGCCCGACCGCTGCGCCTTATCCGGTAACTATCGTCTTGAG
TCCAACCCGGTAAGACACGACTTATCGCCACTGGCAGCAGCCACTGGTAACAGGATTAGCAGAGCGAGGT
ATGTAGGCGGTGCTACAGAGTTCTTGAAGTGGTGGCCTAACTACGGCTACACTAGAAGAACAGTATTTGG
TATCTGCGCTCTGCTGAAGCCAGTTACCTTCGGAAAAAGAGTTGGTAGCTCTTGATCCGGCAAACAAACC
ACCGCTGGTAGCGGTGGTTTTTTTGTTTGCAAGCAGCAGATTACGCGCAGAAAAAAAGGATCTCAAGAAG
ATCCTTTGATCTTTTCTACGGGGTCTGACGCTCAGTGGAACGAAAACTCACGTTAAGGGATTTTGGTCAT
GAGATTATCAAAAAGGATCTTCACCTAGATCCTTTTAAATTAAAAATGAAGTTTTAAATCAATCTAAAGT
ATATATGAGTAAACTTGGTCTGACAGTTACCAATGCTTAATCAGTGAGGCACCTATCTCAGCGATCTGTC
TATTTCGTTCATCCATAGTTGCCTGACTCCCCGTCGTGTAGATAACTACGATACGGGAGGGCTTACCATC
TGGCCCCAGTGCTGCAATGATACCGCGAGACCCACGCTCACCGGCTCCAGATTTATCAGCAATAAACCAG
CCAGCCGGAAGGGCCGAGCGCAGAAGTGGTCCTGCAACTTTATCCGCCTCCATCCAGTCTATTAATTGTT
GCCGGGAAGCTAGAGTAAGTAGTTCGCCAGTTAATAGTTTGCGCAACGTTGTTGCCATTGCTACAGGCAT
CGTGGTGTCACGCTCGTCGTTTGGTATGGCTTCATTCAGCTCCGGTTCCCAACGATCAAGGCGAGTTACA
TGATCCCCCATGTTGTGCAAAAAAGCGGTTAGCTCCTTCGGTCCTCCGATCGTTGTCAGAAGTAAGTTGG
CCGCAGTGTTATCACTCATGGTTATGGCAGCACTGCATAATTCTCTTACTGTCATGCCATCCGTAAGATG
CTTTTCTGTGACTGGTGAGTACTCAACCAAGTCATTCTGAGAATAGTGTATGCGGCGACCGAGTTGCTCT
TGCCCGGCGTCAATACGGGATAATACCGCGCCACATAGCAGAACTTTAAAAGTGCTCATCATTGGAAAAC
GTTCTTCGGGGCGAAAACTCTCAAGGATCTTACCGCTGTTGAGATCCAGTTCGATGTAACCCACTCGTGC
ACCCAACTGATCTTCAGCATCTTTTACTTTCACCAGCGTTTCTGGGTGAGCAAAAACAGGAAGGCAAAAT
GCCGCAAAAAAGGGAATAAGGGCGACACGGAAATGTTGAATACTCATACTCTTCCTTTTTCAATATTATT
GAAGCATTTATCAGGGTTATTGTCTCATGAGCGGATACATATTTGAATGTATTTAG
Features (pLannotate 1.2.2; 18 found; start..end, strand, type, name):
     57..436     +  enhancer       CMV enhancer: human cytomegalovirus immediate early enhancer
    438..683     +  promoter       chicken β-actin promoter: contains a 21-bp deletion relative to the standard chicken β-actin promoter
    684..1700    +  intron         chimeric intron: chimera between introns from chicken β-actin and rabbit β-globin
   1698..1757    +  CDS            HBB (fragment): HBB_LEPEU - Experimental evidence at protein level: Swiss-Prot protein existence level 1. Involved in oxygen transport from the lung to the various peripheral tissues. From Lepus europaeus (European hare).
   1758..5177    +  CDS            Cdh2: CADH2_MOUSE - Experimental evidence at protein level: Swiss-Prot protein existence level 1. Calcium-dependent cell adhesion protein; preferentially mediates homotypic cell-cell adhesion by dimerization with a CDH2 chain from another cell (PubMed:2762814, PubMed:11433297, PubMed:17988630, PubMed:9655503, PubMed:25253890). Cadherins may thus contribute to the sorting of heterogeneous cell types. Acts as a regulator of neural stem cells quiescence by mediating anchorage of neural stem cells to ependymocytes in the adult subependymal zone: upon cleavage by MMP24, CDH2-mediated anchorage is affecte
   5240..5314    +  CDS            HBB (fragment): HBB_PONPY - Experimental evidence at transcript level: Swiss-Prot protein existence level 2. Involved in oxygen transport from the lung to the various peripheral tissues. From Pongo pygmaeus (Bornean orangutan).
   5385..5440    +  polyA_signal   β-globin poly(A) signal: rabbit β-globin polyadenylation signal (Gil and Proudfoot, 1987)
   5825..5841    -  protein_bind   lac operator: The lac repressor binds to the lac operator to inhibit transcription in E. coli. This inhibition can be relieved by adding lactose or isopropyl-β-D-thiogalactopyranoside (IPTG). lac repressor encoded by lacI
   5849..5879    -  promoter       lac promoter: promoter for the E. coli lac operon
   5894..5915    -  protein_bind   CAP binding site: CAP binding activates transcription in the presence of cAMP. E. coli catabolite activator protein
   5928..5967    -  CDS            lacI (fragment): lac repressor; lacI; The lac repressor binds to the lac operator to inhibit transcription in E. coli. This inhibition can be relieved by adding lactose or isopropyl-β-D-thiogalactopyranoside (IPTG).
   5974..5996    +  promoter       SV40 promoter (fragment): SV40 enhancer and early promoter
   6020..6155    +  rep_origin     SV40 ori: SV40 origin of replication
   6175..6309    +  polyA_signal   SV40 poly(A) signal: SV40 polyadenylation signal
   6311..6365    -  CDS            lacI (fragment): lac repressor; lacI; The lac repressor binds to the lac operator to inhibit transcription in E. coli. This inhibition can be relieved by adding lactose or isopropyl-β-D-thiogalactopyranoside (IPTG).
   6548..7136    -  rep_origin     ori: high-copy-number ColE1/pMB1/pBR322/pUC origin of replication
   7307..8167    -  CDS            AmpR: β-lactamase; bla; confers resistance to ampicillin, carbenicillin, and related antibiotics
   8168..26      -  promoter       AmpR promoter (across the origin): bla
