[The description below was written by a language model from this plasmid's Addgene catalogue record and pLannotate feature annotations shown in this document.]
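Description:
pCAG-NCad-B3 is a mammalian expression plasmid built on the pCAGGS1 backbone that encodes mouse N-cadherin (Cdh2) carrying an inserted ddFP-B3 domain and a C-terminal HA epitope tag. Expression is driven by the composite CAG promoter, annotated here as the human cytomegalovirus immediate-early enhancer, the chicken β-actin promoter (with a 21-bp deletion relative to the standard version) and a chimeric chicken β-actin/rabbit β-globin intron. Together these give strong, broadly active transcription in mammalian cells. The insert sits between retained EcoRI and NotI sites, and transcripts are terminated by the rabbit β-globin polyadenylation signal. The short HBB fragments flagged on either side of the coding region are probably residual β-globin sequence from the backbone rather than functional coding parts. The automated annotation labels the whole open reading frame as Cdh2 and does not mark ddFP-B3 or the HA tag separately, so the record does not state where in N-cadherin the ddFP-B3 insertion lies.

In E. coli the plasmid is maintained at high copy through a ColE1/pUC-type origin and selected with ampicillin via the β-lactamase gene and its own promoter. The backbone also contains an SV40 origin of replication and SV40 poly(A) signal, along with remnants of lac regulatory sequence. ddFP-B is the non-fluorescent partner of a dimerization-dependent fluorescent protein pair, which raises the fluorescence of a matching ddFP-A copy when the two associate. According to the associated publication title, the construct belongs to a set of intensiometric indicators for visualizing N-cadherin interactions across cells. It would presumably be paired with an N-cadherin fusion carrying the complementary ddFP partner, although the record does not name that construct.
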