Addgene plasmid #191668: pCAG-NCad-B3
Purpose: ddFP-B3-inserted mouse N-cadherin
Depositing lab: Takeharu Nagai. Depositing organization: The University of Osaka. Publication: Development of intensiometric indicators for visualizing N-cadherin interaction across cells. Kanadome T, Hayashi K, Seto Y, Eiraku M, Nakajima K, Nagai T, Matsuda T. Commun Biol. 2022 Oct 7;5(1):1065. doi: 10.1038/s42003-022-04023-2. PubMed 36207396.
Backbone
  Vector backbone: pCAGGS1
  Backbone size w/o insert (bp): 4837
  Vector type: Mammalian Expression
Growth in bacteria
  Bacterial resistance: Ampicillin, 100 μg/mL
  Growth temperature: 37°C
  Growth strain: DH5alpha
  Copy number: High Copy
Gene/Insert
  Gene/Insert name: N-cadherin (alt name: NCad)
  Species: M. musculus (mouse)
  Insert size (bp): 3614
  Promoter: Chicken β-actin promoter
  Tag / fusion protein: ddFP-B3; HA (C terminal on insert)
  Cloning method: Restriction Enzyme; 5′ cloning site EcoRI (not destroyed); 3′ cloning site NotI (not destroyed)
  Sequencing primers: 5′ CTTCTGGCGTGTGACCGG; 3′ GCTTCATGATGTCCCCAT
Terms and licenses: Academic/Nonprofit Terms; Industry Terms: Not Available to Industry
How to cite: pCAG-NCad-B3 was a gift from Takeharu Nagai (Addgene plasmid # 191668 ; http://n2t.net/addgene:191668 ; RRID:Addgene_191668)
